>Addgene plasmid #89732 | pCDF-casBCDE(-18) | addgene full sequence | sequence record 177593 | Addgene Partial NGS Result
GGGAAATTGTGAGCGGATAACAATTCCCCTGTAGAAATAATTTTGTTTAACTTTAATAAGGAGATATACC
ATGGCAAGCTGGAGCCACCCGCAGTTCGAAAAGGGTGCACTTGAAGTCCTCTTTCAGGGACCCGGGTACC
AGATGGCTGATGAAATTGATGCAATGGCTTTATATCGAGCCTGGCAACAACTGGATAATGGATCATGTGC
GCAAATTAGACGTGTTTCAGAACCTGATGAATTACGCGATATCCCTGCGTTTTATAGGCTGGTGCAACCT
TTTGGTTGGGAAAACCCACGTCACCAGCAGGCTCTTTTGCGCATGGTGTTTTGCCTGAGCGCAGGAAAGA
ATGTCATCCGACATCAGGACAAAAAATCGGAGCAAACAACAGGTATCTCGTTGGGAAGAGCTTTAGCCAA
TAGTGGAAGAATTAACGAGCGCCGTATCTTTCAATTAATTCGGGCTGACAGAACAGCCGATATGGTCCAG
TTACGTCGATTACTTACTCACGCCGAACCCGTACTTGACTGGCCATTAATGGCCAGGATGTTGACCTGGT
GGGGAAAGCGCGAACGCCAGCAACTTCTGGAAGATTTTGTATTGACCACAAACAAAAATGCGTAAGGAAA
CCTTTCTATGTCTAACTTTATCAATATTCATGTTCTGATCTCTCACAGCCCTTCATGTCTGAACCGCGAC
GATATGAACATGCAGAAAGACGCTATTTTCGGCGGCAAAAGACGAGTAAGAATTTCAAGTCAAAGCCTTA
AACGTGCGATGCGTAAAAGTGGTTATTACGCACAAAATATTGGTGAATCCAGTCTCAGAACCATTCATCT
TGCACAATTACGTGATGTTCTTCGGCAAAAACTTGGTGAACGTTTTGACCAAAAAATCATCGATAAGACA
TTAGCGCTGCTCTCCGGTAAATCAGTTGATGAAGCCGAAAAGATTTCTGCCGATGCGGTTACTCCCTGGG
TTGTGGGAGAAATAGCCTGGTTCTGTGAGCAGGTTGCAAAAGCAGAGGCTGATAATCTGGATGATAAAAA
GCTGCTCAAAGTTCTTAAGGAAGATATTGCCGCCATACGTGTGAATTTACAGCAGGGTGTTGATATTGCG
CTTAGTGGAAGAATGGCAACCAGCGGCATGATGACTGAGTTGGGAAAAGTTGATGGTGCAATGTCCATTG
CGCATGCGATCACTACTCATCAGGTTGATTCTGATATTGACTGGTTCACCGCTGTAGATGATTTACAGGA
ACAAGGTTCTGCACATCTGGGAACTCAGGAATTTTCATCGGGTGTTTTTTATCGTTATGCCAACATTAAC
CTCGCTCAACTTCAGGAAAATTTAGGTGGTGCCTCCAGGGAGCAGGCTCTGGAAATTGCAACCCATGTTG
TTCATATGCTGGCAACAGAGGTCCCTGGAGCAAAACAGCGTACTTATGCCGCTTTTAACCCTGCGGATAT
GGTAATGGTTAATTTCTCCGATATGCCACTTTCTATGGCAAATGCTTTTGAAAAAGCGGTTAAAGCGAAA
GATGGCTTTTTGCAACCGTCTATACAGGCGTTTAATCAATATTGGGATCGCGTTGCCAATGGATATGGTC
TGAACGGAGCTGCTGCGCAATTCAGCTTATCTGATGTAGACCCAATTACTGCTCAAGTTAAACAAATGCC
TACTTTAGAACAGTTAAAATCCTGGGTTCGTAATAATGGCGAGGCGTGAACATGAGATCTTATTTGATCT
TGCGGCTTGCTGGGCCAATGCAAGCCTGGGGGCAGCCGACCTTTGAAGGAACGCGACCTACCGGAAGATT
TCCGACCCGAAGCGGGTTATTAGGGCTACTCGGGGCTTGTCTTGGGATCCAACGTGATGATACTTCTTCA
TTACAGGCGTTATCAGAGAGTGTGCAATTTGCAGTGCGCTGCGATGAACTCATTCTTGACGATCGTCGTG
TGTCTGTAACGGGGTTGCGTGATTACCATACAGTCCTTGGAGCGCGAGAAGATTACCGTGGTTTGAAAAG
TCATGAAACGATTCAAACATGGCGCGAATATTTATGTGATGCCTCCTTTACCGTCGCTCTCTGGTTAACA
CCCCATGCAACGATGGTTATCTCAGAACTTGAAAAAGCAGTATTAAAGCCTCGGTATACACCTTACCTGG
GGCGGAGAAGTTGCCCACTAACACACCCGCTTTTTTTGGGGACATGTCAGGCATCGGATCCTCAGAAGGC
GCTATTAAATTATGAGCCCGTTGGCGGCGATATATATAGTGAGGAATCAGTTACAGGGCATCATTTAAAA
TTTACGGCGCGCGACGAACCGATGATCACCTTGCCTCGACAATTTGCTTCCCGAGAATGGTATGTGATTA
AAGGAGGTATGGATGTATCTCAGTAAAGTCATCATTGCCAGGGCCTGGAGCAGGGATCTTTACCAACTTC
ACCAGGGATTATGGCATTTATTTCCAAACAGACCGGATGCTGCTCGTGATTTTCTTTTTCATGTTGAGAA
GCGAAACACACCAGAAGGCTGTCATGTTTTATTGCAGTCAGCGCAAATGCCTGTTTCAACTGCCGTTGCG
ACAGTCATTAAAACTAAACAGGTTGAATTTCAACTTCAGGTTGGTGTTCCACTCTATTTTCGGCTTCGGG
CAAATCCGATCAAAACTATTCTCGACAATCAAAAGCGCCTGGACAGTAAAGGGAATATTAAACGCTGTCG
GGTTCCGTTAATAAAAGAAGCAGAACAAATCGCGTGGTTGCAACGTAAATTGGGCAATGCGGCGCGCGTT
GAAGATGTGCATCCCATATCGGAACGGCCACAGTATTTTTCTGGTGATGGTAAAAGTGGAAAGATCCAAA
CGGTTTGCTTTGAAGGTGTGCTCACCATCAACGACGCGCCAGCGTTAATAGATCTTGTACAGCAAGGTAT
TGGGCCAGCTAAATCGATGGGATGTGGCTTGCTATCTTTGGCTCCACTGTGAGCGGCCGCACTCGAGATT
TGGATGGTTTAAGGTTGGTGTCTTTTTTACCTGTTTGAAAACAAAGAATTAGCTGATCTTTAATAATAAG
GAAATGTTACATTAAGGTTGGTGGGTTGTTTTTATGGGAAAAAATGCTTTAAGAACAAATGTATACTTTT
AGAGAGTTCCCCGCGCCAGCGGGGATAAACCGCTGTCTTTCGCTGCGAGTTCCCCGCGCCAGCGGGGATA
AACCGAGCTCCCATTTTCAAACCCATCAAGACGCCTTCGCCTAGGCTGCTGCCACCGCTGAGCAATAACT
AGCATAACCCCTTGGGGCCTCTAAACGGGTCTTGAGGGGTTTTTTGCTGAAACCTCAGGCATTTGAGAAG
CACACGGTCACACTGCTTCCGGTAGTCAATAAACCGGTAAACCAGCAATAGACATAAGCGGCTATTTAAC
GACCCTGCCCTGAACCGACGACCGGGTCATCGTGGCCGGATCTTGCGGCCCCTCGGCTTGAACGAATTGT
TAGACATTATTTGCCGACTACCTTGGTGATCTCGCCTTTCACGTAGTGGACAAATTCTTCCAACTGATCT
GCGCGCGAGGCCAAGCGATCTTCTTCTTGTCCAAGATAAGCCTGTCTAGCTTCAAGTATGACGGGCTGAT
ACTGGGCCGGCAGGCGCTCCATTGCCCAGTCGGCAGCGACATCCTTCGGCGCGATTTTGCCGGTTACTGC
GCTGTACCAAATGCGGGACAACGTAAGCACTACATTTCGCTCATCGCCAGCCCAGTCGGGCGGCGAGTTC
CATAGCGTTAAGGTTTCATTTAGCGCCTCAAATAGATCCTGTTCAGGAACCGGATCAAAGAGTTCCTCCG
CCGCTGGACCTACCAAGGCAACGCTATGTTCTCTTGCTTTTGTCAGCAAGATAGCCAGATCAATGTCGAT
CGTGGCTGGCTCGAAGATACCTGCAAGAATGTCATTGCGCTGCCATTCTCCAAATTGCAGTTCGCGCTTA
GCTGGATAACGCCACGGAATGATGTCGTCGTGCACAACAATGGTGACTTCTACAGCGCGGAGAATCTCGC
TCTCTCCAGGGGAAGCCGAAGTTTCCAAAAGGTCGTTGATCAAAGCTCGCCGCGTTGTTTCATCAAGCCT
TACGGTCACCGTAACCAGCAAATCAATATCACTGTGTGGCTTCAGGCCGCCATCCACTGCGGAGCCGTAC
AAATGTACGGCCAGCAACGTCGGTTCGAGATGGCGCTCGATGACGCCAACTACCTCTGATAGTTGAGTCG
ATACTTCGGCGATCACCGCTTCCCTCATACTCTTCCTTTTTCAATATTATTGAAGCATTTATCAGGGTTA
TTGTCTCATGAGCGGATACATATTTGAATGTATTTAGAAAAATAAACAAATAGCTAGCTCACTCGGTCGC
TACGCTCCGGGCGTGAGACTGCGGCGGGCGCTGCGGACACATACAAAGTTACCCACAGATTCCGTGGATA
AGCAGGGGACTAACATGTGAGGCAAAACAGCAGGGCCGCGCCGGTGGCGTTTTTCCATAGGCTCCGCCCT
CCTGCCAGAGTTCACATAAACAGACGCTTTTCCGGTGCATCTGTGGGAGCCGTGAGGCTCAACCATGAAT
CTGACAGTACGGGCGAAACCCGACAGGACTTAAAGATCCCCACCGTTTCCGGCGGGTCGCTCCCTCTTGC
GCTCTCCTGTTCCGACCCTGCCGTTTACCGGATACCTGTTCCGCCTTTCTCCCTTACGGGAAGTGTGGCG
CTTTCTCATAGCTCACACACTGGTATCTCGGCTCGGTGTAGGTCGTTCGCTCCAAGCTGGGCTGTAAGCA
AGAACTCCCCGTTCAGCCCGACTGCTGCGCCTTATCCGGTAACTGTTCACTTGAGTCCAACCCGGAAAAG
CACGGTAAAACGCCACTGGCAGCAGCCATTGGTAACTGGGAGTTCGCAGAGGATTTGTTTAGCTAAACAC
GCGGTTGCTCTTGAAGTGTGCGCCAAAGTCCGGCTACACTGGAAGGACAGATTTGGTTGCTGTGCTCTGC
GAAAGCCAGTTACCACGGTTAAGCAGTTCCCCAACTGACTTAACCTTCGATCAAACCACCTCCCCAGGTG
GTTTTTTCGTTTACAGGGCAAAAGATTACGCGCAGAAAAAAAGGATCTCAAGAAGATCCTTTGATCTTTT
CTACTGAACCGCTCTAGATTTCAGTGCAATTTATCTCTTCAAATGTAGCACCTGAAGTCAGCCCCATACG
ATATAAGTTGTAATTCTCATGTTAGTCATGCCCCGCGCCCACCGGAAGGAGCTGACTGGGTTGAAGGCTC
TCAAGGGCATCGGTCGAGATCCCGGTGCCTAATGAGTGAGCTAACTTACATTAATTGCGTTGCGCTCACT
GCCCGCTTTCCAGTCGGGAAACCTGTCGTGCCAGCTGCATTAATGAATCGGCCAACGCGCGGGGAGAGGC
GGTTTGCGTATTGGGCGCCAGGGTGGTTTTTCTTTTCACCAGTGAGACGGGCAACAGCTGATTGCCCTTC
ACCGCCTGGCCCTGAGAGAGTTGCAGCAAGCGGTCCACGCTGGTTTGCCCCAGCAGGCGAAAATCCTGTT
TGATGGTGGTTAACGGCGGGATATAACATGAGCTGTCTTCGGTATCGTCGTATCCCACTACCGAGATGTC
CGCACCAACGCGCAGCCCGGACTCGGTAATGGCGCGCATTGCGCCCAGCGCCATCTGATCGTTGGCAACC
AGCATCGCAGTGGGAACGATGCCCTCATTCAGCATTTGCATGGTTTGTTGAAAACCGGACATGGCACTCC
AGTCGCCTTCCCGTTCCGCTATCGGCTGAATTTGATTGCGAGTGAGATATTTATGCCAGCCAGCCAGACG
CAGACGCGCCGAGACAGAACTTAATGGGCCCGCTAACAGCGCGATTTGCTGGTGACCCAATGCGACCAGA
TGCTCCACGCCCAGTCGCGTACCGTCTTCATGGGAGAAAATAATACTGTTGATGGGTGTCTGGTCAGAGA
CATCAAGAAATAACGCCGGAACATTAGTGCAGGCAGCTTCCACAGCAATGGCATCCTGGTCATCCAGCGG
ATAGTTAATGATCAGCCCACTGACGCGTTGCGCGAGAAGATTGTGCACCGCCGCTTTACAGGCTTCGACG
CCGCTTCGTTCTACCATCGACACCACCACGCTGGCACCCAGTTGATCGGCGCGAGATTTAATCGCCGCGA
CAATTTGCGACGGCGCGTGCAGGGCCAGACTGGAGGTGGCAACGCCAATCAGCAACGACTGTTTGCCCGC
CAGTTGTTGTGCCACGCGGTTGGGAATGTAATTCAGCTCCGCCATCGCCGCTTCCACTTTTTCCCGCGTT
TTCGCAGAAACGTGGCTGGCCTGGTTCACCACGCGGGAAACGGTCTGATAAGAGACACCGGCATACTCTG
CGACATCGTATAACGTTACTGGTTTCACATTCACCACCCTGAATTGACTCTCTTCCGGGCGCTATCATGC
CATACCGCGAAAGGTTTTGCGCCATTCGATGGTGTCCGGGATCTCGACGCTCTCCCTTATGCGACTCCTG
CATTAGGAAATTAATACGACTCACTATA
Features (pLannotate 1.2.2; 19 found; start..end, strand, type, name):
      7..23      +  protein_bind   lac operator: The lac repressor binds to the lac operator to inhibit transcription in E. coli. This inhibition can be relieved by adding lactose or isopropyl-β-D-thiogalactopyranoside (IPTG). lac repressor encoded by lacI
     42..64      +  RBS            RBS: efficient ribosome binding site from bacteriophage T7 gene 10 (Olins and Rangwala, 1989)
     80..103     +  CDS            Strep-Tag II: peptide that binds Strep-Tactin®, an engineered form of streptavidin
    110..133     +  CDS            HRV 3C site: recognition and cleavage site for human rhinovirus 3C and PreScission proteases
    143..622     +  CDS            casB: CSE2_ECOLI - Also known as cse2, ygcK. Experimental evidence at protein level: Swiss-Prot protein existence level 1. A component of Cascade, which participates in CRISPR interference, the third stage of CRISPR immunity. Cascade binds both crRNA and in a sequence-specific manner negatively supercoiled dsDNA target. This leads to the formation of an R-loop in which the crRNA binds the target DNA, displacing the noncomplementary strand. Cas3 is recruited to Cascade, nicks target DNA and then unwinds and cleaves the target, leading to DNA degradation and invader neutralization. From Escherichia co
    638..1726    +  CDS            casC: CASC_ECOLI - Also known as cas4, cse4, ygcJ. Experimental evidence at protein level: Swiss-Prot protein existence level 1. A component of Cascade, which participates in CRISPR interference, the third stage of CRISPR immunity. Cascade binds both crRNA and in a sequence-specific manner negatively supercoiled dsDNA target. This leads to the formation of an R-loop in which the crRNA binds the target DNA, displacing the noncomplementary strand. Cas3 is recruited to Cascade, nicks target DNA and then unwinds and cleaves the target, leading to DNA degradation and invader neutralization. CasCDE alone
   1732..2403    +  CDS            casD: CAS5_ECOLI - Also known as cas5, ygcI. Experimental evidence at protein level: Swiss-Prot protein existence level 1. A component of Cascade, which participates in CRISPR interference, the third stage of CRISPR immunity. Cascade binds both crRNA and in a sequence-specific manner negatively supercoiled dsDNA target. This leads to the formation of an R-loop in which the crRNA binds the target DNA, displacing the noncomplementary strand. Cas3 is recruited to Cascade, nicks target DNA and then unwinds and cleaves the target, leading to DNA degradation and invader neutralization. CasCDE alone is als
   2393..2989    +  CDS            casE: CAS6_ECOLI - Also known as cas6e, ygcH. Experimental evidence at protein level: Swiss-Prot protein existence level 1. A component of Cascade, which participates in CRISPR interference, the third stage of CRISPR immunity. Cascade binds both crRNA and in a sequence-specific manner negatively supercoiled dsDNA target. This leads to the formation of an R-loop in which the crRNA binds the target DNA, displacing the noncomplementary strand. Cas3 is recruited to Cascade, nicks target DNA and then unwinds and cleaves the target, leading to DNA degradation and invader neutralization. From Escherichia c
   3264..3281    +  CDS            SET1 (fragment): solubility-enhancement tag derived from T7 phage gene 10B
   3289..3336    +  terminator     T7 terminator: transcription terminator for bacteriophage T7 RNA polymerase
   3507..4298    -  CDS            SmR: aminoglycoside adenylyltransferase (Murphy, 1985); aadA; confers resistance to spectinomycin and streptomycin
   4299..4390    -  promoter       AmpR promoter: bla
   4438..5176    -  rep_origin     CloDF13 ori: Plasmids containing the CloDF13 (CDF) origin of replication can be propagated in E. coli cells that contain additional plasmids with compatible origins.
   5273..5337    -  CDS            TcR (fragment): tetracycline efflux protein; tet; confers resistance to tetracycline
   5352..5373    -  protein_bind   CAP binding site: CAP binding activates transcription in the presence of cAMP. E. coli catabolite activator protein
   5386..6468    -  CDS            lacI: lac repressor; lacI; The lac repressor binds to the lac operator to inhibit transcription in E. coli. This inhibition can be relieved by adding lactose or isopropyl-β-D-thiogalactopyranoside (IPTG).
   6469..6546    -  promoter       lacI promoter: lacI
   6554..6589    -  CDS            TcR (fragment): tetracycline efflux protein; tet; confers resistance to tetracycline
   6592..2       +  promoter       T7 promoter (across the origin): promoter for bacteriophage T7 RNA polymerase
