[The description below was written by a language model from this plasmid's Addgene catalogue record and pLannotate feature annotations shown in this document.]
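Description:
pCDF-casBCDE(-18) is a bacterial expression plasmid built on the pCDF-casBCDE backbone for producing most of the Escherichia coli type I-E Cascade complex together with a modified CRISPR RNA. It replicates from the CloDF13 origin, which is compatible with other common origins and so allows co-maintenance with additional plasmids in the same cell. Selection is through the aadA (SmR) gene, which confers streptomycin and spectinomycin resistance. The plasmid also carries lacI under its own promoter.

The annotated expression unit starts with a T7 promoter followed by a lac operator and the T7 gene 10 ribosome binding site, giving IPTG-inducible transcription in hosts that supply T7 RNA polymerase. It drives casB (Cse2) fused at its N-terminus to a Strep-tag II and an HRV 3C protease site, then casC (Cas7), casD (Cas5) and casE (Cas6e) arranged as an operon. The tag on Cse2 would allow affinity capture of assembled complexes and its later removal. Between the end of casE and the T7 terminator lies an unannotated stretch. This is presumably where the CRISPR mini-cassette sits, cloned between XhoI and AvrII sites, although the feature table does not mark it or show which promoter transcribes it. The array encodes a pre-crRNA whose spacer is shortened by 18 nucleotides at the leader-distal end relative to the wild-type spacer; Cas6e would process it into mature crRNA.

The large Cse1 (CasA) subunit and Cas3 are not annotated here. According to the associated publication title, such constructs were used to study Cascade complexes of altered stoichiometry formed on shortened spacers, and their capacity for interference and primed adaptation. The short TcR and SET1 fragment annotations are probably incidental matches. The sequence record is labelled as a partial NGS result.
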