Addgene plasmid #89732: pCDF-casBCDE(-18)
Purpose: Expresses the Cascade subunits Cse2, Cas7, Cas5, Cas6e and pre-crRNA containing a shorter version of the wt spacer (-18) truncated by 18 nucleotides at the leader-distal end.
Depositing lab: Konstantin Kuznedelov & Konstantin Severinov. Depositing organization: Rutgers, The State University of New Jersey. Publication: Altered stoichiometry Escherichia coli Cascade complexes with shortened CRISPR RNA spacers are capable of interference and primed adaptation. Kuznedelov K, Mekler V, Lemak S, Tokmina-Lukaszewska M, Datsenko KA, Jain I, Savitskaya E, Mallon J, Shmakov S, Bothner B, Bailey S, Yakunin AF, Severinov K, Semenova E. Nucleic Acids Res. 2016 Dec 15;44(22):10849-10861. Epub 2016 Oct 13. 10.1093/nar/gkw914 PubMed 27738137.
Backbone
  Vector backbone: pCDF-casBCDE
  Backbone manufacturer: PMID:26013814
  Vector type: Bacterial Expression
Growth in bacteria
  Bacterial resistance: Streptomycin, 50 μg/mL
  Growth temperature: 37°C
  Growth strain: DH5alpha
  Copy number: High Copy
Gene/Insert
  Gene/Insert name: CRISPR array (alt name: CRISPR mini-cassette)
  Mutation: Derivative CRISPR array containing a shorter version of the wt spacer (-18) truncated by 18 nucleotides at the leader-distal end.
  Cloning method: Restriction Enzyme; 5′ cloning site XhoI (not destroyed); 3′ cloning site AvrII (not destroyed)
  Sequencing primers: 5′ Unknown; 3′ T7term
Terms and licenses: Academic/Nonprofit Terms; Industry Terms: Not Available to Industry
How to cite: pCDF-casBCDE(-18) was a gift from Konstantin Kuznedelov & Konstantin Severinov (Addgene plasmid # 89732 ; http://n2t.net/addgene:89732 ; RRID:Addgene_89732)
